Addgene plasmid #122088: pGNW4
Purpose: (Empty Backbone) suicide vector for integration into Pseudomonas genome after insertion of homologous regions at the multiple cloning site; successful integration causes green fluorescence in cells
Depositing lab: Pablo Ivan Nikel. Depositing organization: Danmarks Tekniske Universitet. Publication: Accelerated genome engineering of Pseudomonas putida by I-SceI-mediated recombination and CRISPR-Cas9 counterselection. Wirth NT, Kozaeva E, Nikel PI. Microb Biotechnol. 2019 Mar 12. doi: 10.1111/1751-7915.13396. PubMed 30861315.
Backbone
  Vector backbone: pEMG
  Backbone manufacturer: Esteban Martínez-García and Víctor de Lorenzo
  Backbone size (bp): 3168
  Modifications to backbone: introduction of a constitutively expressed monomeric superfolder GFP and exchange of the antibiotic resistance to streptomycin.
  Vector type: Bacterial Expression, Synthetic Biology
Growth in bacteria
  Bacterial resistance: Streptomycin, 50 μg/mL
  Growth temperature: 37°C
  Growth strain: DH5α λpir
  Copy number: Low Copy
Gene/Insert
  Cloning method: Unknown
  Sequencing primers: 5′ TGTAAAACGACGGCCAGT; 3′ ATGACCATGATTACGCCGG
Terms and licenses: Academic/Nonprofit Terms; Industry Terms: Not Available to Industry
How to cite: pGNW4 was a gift from Pablo Ivan Nikel (Addgene plasmid # 122088 ; http://n2t.net/addgene:122088 ; RRID:Addgene_122088)
