[The description below was written by a language model from this plasmid's Addgene catalogue record and pLannotate feature annotations shown in this document.]
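Description:
pGNW4 is an empty-backbone suicide vector for targeted genome engineering in Pseudomonas, derived from pEMG by adding a constitutively expressed monomeric superfolder GFP and swapping the antibiotic marker to streptomycin resistance. The sequenced plasmid is about 4 kb. It replicates from the R6K γ origin, which needs the pi initiator protein, so it is maintained at low copy only in pir-expressing E. coli hosts such as DH5α λpir and cannot replicate in Pseudomonas. An incP oriT with an adjacent traJ gene (plus a traI fragment) indicates that the plasmid can be mobilised by conjugation when the remaining transfer functions are supplied in trans. Selection relies on the aadA aminoglycoside adenylyltransferase, which confers streptomycin and spectinomycin resistance. The short GmR, lacI, ble and Tn5 tnpA fragments in the annotation appear to be non-functional remnants of earlier vector construction.

The cloning region is a pUC18/19-type multiple cloning site embedded in a lac promoter/operator–lacZα arrangement, into which the user inserts homology arms flanking the intended genomic edit. Because the plasmid cannot replicate in the recipient, streptomycin-resistant clones arise only by homologous recombination of the whole vector into the chromosome. The GFP cassette, which lies on the opposite strand and ends in a lambda t0 terminator, makes these cointegrates visibly green fluorescent; the feature table does not annotate its promoter. The associated publication concerns I-SceI-mediated recombination with CRISPR-Cas9 counterselection in Pseudomonas putida, which suggests that the cointegrate is then resolved by a second recombination event, although no I-SceI sites are annotated in the feature list. Loss of fluorescence would then offer a convenient screen for clones that have shed the vector.
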