Features (pLannotate 1.2.2; 16 found; start..end, strand, type, name):
     65..159     -  terminator     lambda t0 terminator: transcription terminator from phage lambda
    176..889     -  CDS            Superfolder GFP: Superfolder GFP is a basic (constitutively fluorescent) green fluorescent protein published in 2005, derived from Aequorea victoria. It is reported to be a very rapidly-maturing weak dimer.
   1108..1164    +  CDS            GmR (fragment): gentamycin acetyltransferase; aacC1; confers resistance to gentamycin
   1171..1962    +  CDS            SmR: aminoglycoside adenylyltransferase (Murphy, 1985); aadA; confers resistance to spectinomycin and streptomycin
   1985..2074    +  CDS            lacI (fragment): lac repressor; lacI; The lac repressor binds to the lac operator to inhibit transcription in E. coli. This inhibition can be relieved by adding lactose or isopropyl-β-D-thiogalactopyranoside (IPTG).
   2087..2108    +  protein_bind   CAP binding site: CAP binding activates transcription in the presence of cAMP. E. coli catabolite activator protein
   2123..2153    +  promoter       lac promoter: promoter for the E. coli lac operon
   2161..2177    +  protein_bind   lac operator: The lac repressor binds to the lac operator to inhibit transcription in E. coli. This inhibition can be relieved by adding lactose or isopropyl-β-D-thiogalactopyranoside (IPTG). lac repressor encoded by lacI
   2235..2291    -  misc_feature   MCS: pUC18/19 multiple cloning site
   2313..2466    +  CDS            lacZα (fragment): LacZα fragment of β-galactosidase; lacZ fragment
   2469..2636    +  CDS            ble (fragment): BLE_KLEPN - Experimental evidence at protein level: Swiss-Prot protein existence level 1. Binding protein with a strong affinity to the bleomycin family of antibiotics. Binds to CL990; an antimitotic-antibiotic compound. From Klebsiella pneumoniae.
   2622..2723    -  CDS            traI (fragment): TRAI6_ECOLX - Experimental evidence at protein level: Swiss-Prot protein existence level 1. The initiation process of transfer DNA synthesis requires the interaction of at least three plasmid-specific components (TraH, I, and J) at the transfer origin resulting in the assembly of a specialised nucleoprotein complex - the relaxosome. Site- and strand-specific cleavage at the transfer origin is dependent on TraI and TraJ. From Escherichia coli.
   2761..3132    -  CDS            traJ: oriT-recognizing protein; traJ
   3165..3274    -  oriT           oriT: incP origin of transfer
   3434..3822    +  rep_origin     R6K γ ori: γ replication origin from E. coli plasmid R6K; requires the R6K initiator protein pi for replication
   3831..7       +  CDS            tnpA (fragment) (across the origin): TN5P_ECOLX - Also known as tnp. Experimental evidence at protein level: Swiss-Prot protein existence level 1. Mediates transposition of transposon Tn5 by a 'cut and paste' mechanism. First, the monomeric transposase binds the 19 bp inverted DNA repeats flanking the transposon. Then, dimerization of the DNA- bound transposase creates a synaptic DNA complex. After nicking of the first DNA strand, excision of the transposon proceeds through a series of intermediates. The transposase then mediates the insertion of the transposon at a new site by strand transfer. The activity of the wild- type tran
>Addgene plasmid #122088 | pGNW4 | addgene full sequence | sequence record 243562 | Addgene NGS Result
AGGTAGCTGTAACATCAGAGATTTTGAGACACAAATTTAAATCGTAATTATTGGGGACCCCTGGATTCTC
ACCAATAAAAAACGCCCGGCGGCAACCGAGCGTTCTGAACAAATCCAGATGGAGTTCTGAGGTCATTACT
GGATCTATCAACAGGAGTCCAAGACTAGTCATTTATTTGTAGAGTTCATCCATGCCGTGCGTGATACCTG
CGGCAGTAACGAACTCCAGCAGCACCATGTGGTCGCGCTTTTCGTTCGGGTCTTTGGACAGTTTAGACTG
GGTGGACAGGTAGTGGTTATCCGGCAGCAGAACCGGACCATCACCGATCGGAGTGTTCTGCTGGTAGTGG
TCCGCCAGCTGTACGCTACCGTCTTCAACGTTATGGCGAATTTTGAAGTTAGCTTTGATACCGTTCTTCT
GTTTGTCTGCGGTGATGTAAACGTTATGGGAGTTGAAGTTATATTCCAGTTTGTGGCCCAGGATGTTGCC
GTCCTCTTTGAAATCAATGCCTTTCAGTTCAATACGGTTCACCAGAGTATCACCTTCAAATTTAACCTCT
GCACGGGTTTTGTAGGTGCCATCGTCTTTGAAAGAAATGGTGCGCTCCTGTACATAACCTTCCGGCATTG
CAGATTTGAAGAAATCATGCTGCTTCATGTGATCCGGGTAACGAGAAAAACACTGAACACCATAGGTCAG
GGTAGTCACCAGAGTCGGCCATGGAACCGGCAGTTTACCGGTAGTGCAGATGAATTTCAGGGTCAGTTTA
CCGTTGGTTGCATCACCTTCACCTTCACCACGAACAGAGAATTTGTGGCCGTTAACATCACCATCCAGTT
CAACCAGGATCGGAACAACACCGGTGAACAGTTCTTCACCTTTACGCATATGTTTTTCCTCCTAAACATG
CGTCGCGGCCTAGGTCGTGCAATTATACCTGGCCGCGAGAGCCTTGTCAATGGGCTTAATTAAGAACCTT
GACCGAACGCAGCGGTGGTAACGGCGCAGTGGCGGTTTTCATGGCTTGTTATGACTGTTTTTTTGGGGTA
CAGTCTATGCCTCGGGCATCCAAGCAGCAAGCGCGTTACGCCGTGGGTCGATGTTTGATGTTATGGAGCA
GCAACGATGTTACGCAGCAGGGCAGTCGCCCTAAAACAAAGTTAAACATCATGAGGGAAGCGGTGATCGC
CGAAGTATCGACTCAACTATCAGAGGTAGTTGGCGTCATCGAGCGCCATCTCGAACCGACGTTGCTGGCC
GTACATTTGTACGGCTCCGCAGTGGATGGCGGCCTGAAGCCACACAGTGATATTGATTTGCTGGTTACGG
TGACCGTAAGGCTTGATGAAACAACGCGGCGAGCTTTGATCAACGACCTTTTGGAAACTTCGGCTTCCCC
TGGAGAGAGCGAGATTCTCCGCGCTGTAGAAGTCACCATTGTTGTGCACGACGACATCATTCCGTGGCGT
TATCCAGCTAAGCGCGAACTGCAATTTGGAGAATGGCAGCGCAATGACATTCTTGCAGGTATCTTCGAGC
CAGCCACGATCGACATTGATCTGGCTATCTTGCTGACAAAAGCAAGAGAACATAGCGTTGCCTTGGTAGG
TCCAGCGGCGGAGGAACTCTTTGATCCGGTTCCTGAACAGGATCTATTTGAGGCGCTAAATGAAACCTTA
ACGCTATGGAACTCGCCGCCCGACTGGGCTGGCGATGAGCGAAATGTAGTGCTTACGTTGTCCCGCATTT
GGTACAGCGCAGTAACCGGCAAAATCGCGCCGAAGGATGTCGCTGCCGACTGGGCAATGGAGCGCCTGCC
GGCCCAGTATCAGCCCGTCATACTTGAAGCTAGACAGGCTTATCTTGGACAAGAAGAAGATCGCTTGGCC
TCGCGCGCAGATCAGTTGGAAGAATTTGTCCACTACGTGAAAGGCGAGATCACCAAGGTAGTCGGCAAAT
AAGACAATTGTCCTTCGCCCACCCCCCAATACGCAAACCGCCTCTCCCCGCGCGTTGGCCGATTCATTAA
TGCAGCTGGCACGACAGGTTTCCCGACTGGAAAGCGGGCAGTGAGCGCAACGCAATTAATGTGAGTTAGC
TCACTCATTAGGCACCCCAGGCTTTACACTTTATGCTTCCGGCTCGTATGTTGTGTGGAATTGTGAGCGG
ATAACAATTTCACACAGGAAACAGCTATGACCATGATTACGCCGGATTACCCTGTTATCCCTAGAAGCTT
GCATGCCTGCAGGTCGACTCTAGAGGATCCCCGGGTACCGAGCTCGAATTCAGATTACCCTGTTATCCCT
ATACTGGCCGTCGTTTTACAACGTCGTGACTGGGAAAACCCTGGCGTTACCCAACTTAATCGCCTTGCAG
CACATCCCCCTTTCGCCAGCTGGCGTAATAGCGAAGAGGCCCGCACCGATCGCCCTTCCCAACAGTTGCG
CAGCCTGAATGGCGAATGGGGCTCGATCCCCTCGCGAGTTGGTTCAGCTGCTGCCTGAGGCTGGACGACC
TCGCGGAGTTCTACCGGCAGTGCAAATCCGTCGGCATCCAGGAAACCAGCAGCGGCTATCCGCGCATCCA
TGCCCCCGAACTGCAGGAGTGGGGAGGCACGATGGCCGCTTTGGTCGGTCTTGCCTTGCTCGTCGGTGAT
GTACTTCACCAGCTCCGCGAAGTCGCTCTTCTTGATGGAGCGCATGGGGACGTGCTTGGCAATCACGCGC
ACCCCCCGGCCGTTTTAGCGGCTAAAAAAGTCATGGCTCTGCCCTCGGGCGGACCACGCCCATCATGACC
TTGCCAAGCTCGTCCTGCTTCTCTTCGATCTTCGCCAGCAGGGCGAGGATCGTGGCATCACCGAACCGCG
CCGTGCGCGGGTCGTCGGTGAGCCAGAGTTTCAGCAGGCCGCCCAGGCGGCCCAGGTCGCCATTGATGCG
GGCCAGCTCGCGGACGTGCTCATAGTCCACGACGCCCGTGATTTTGTAGCCCTGGCCGACGGCCAGCAGG
TAGGCCGACAGGCTCATGCCGGCCGCCGCCGCCTTTTCCTCAATCGCTCTTCGTTCGTCTGGAAGGCAGT
ACACCTTGATAGGTGGGCTGCCCTTCCTGGTTGGCTTGGTTTCATCAGCCATCCGCTTGCCCTCATCTGT
TACGCCGGCGGTAGCCGGCCAGCCTCGCAGAGCAGGATTCCCGTTGAGCACCGCCAGGTGCGAATAAGGG
ACAGTGAAGAAGGAACACCCGCTCGCGGGTGGGCCTACTTCACCTATCCTGCCCGGCTGACGCCGTTGGA
TACACCAAGGAAAGTCTACACGAACCCTTTGGCAAAATCCTGTATATCGTGCGAAAAAGGATGGATATAC
CGAAAAAATCGCTATAATGACCCCGAAGCAGGGTTATGCAGCGGAAAACGGCCACGATGCGTCCGGCGTA
GAGGATCTGAAGATCAGCAGTTCAACCTGTTGATAGTACGTACTAAGCTCTCATGTTTCACGTACTAAGC
TCTCATGTTTAACGTACTAAGCTCTCATGTTTAACGAACTAAACCCTCATGGCTAACGTACTAAGCTCTC
ATGGCTAACGTACTAAGCTCTCATGTTTCACGTACTAAGCTCTCATGTTTGAACAATAAAATTAATATAA
ATCAGCAACTTAAATAGCCTCTAAGGTTTTAAGTTTTATAAGAAAAAAAAGAATATATAAGGCTTTTAAA
GCTTTTAAGGTTTAACGGTTGTGGACAACAAGCCAGGGATGTAACGCACTGAGAAGCCCTTAGAGCCTCT
CAAAGCAATTTTGAGTGACACAGGAACACTTAACGGCTGACATGGGAATTAGCTTCACGCTGCCGCAAGC
ACTCAGGGCGCAAGGGCTGCTAAAGGAAGCGGAACACGTAGAAAGCCAGTCCGCAGAAACGGTGCTGACC
CCGGATGAATGTCAGCTACTGGGCTATCTGGACAAGGGAAAACGCAAGCGCAAAGAGAAAGC
